Addgene plasmid #48634: roGFP_iR_pQE30
Purpose: Bacterial expression vector encoding for the 6XHis tagged redox probe roGFPiR (roGFP C147, R147b, C204)
Depositing lab: David Ron. Depositing organization: University of Cambridge. Publication: Lifetime imaging of a fluorescent protein sensor reveals surprising stability of ER thiol redox. Avezov E, Cross BC, Kaminski Schierle GS, Winters M, Harding HP, Melo EP, Kaminski CF, Ron D. J Cell Biol. 2013 Apr 15;201(2):337-49. doi: 10.1083/jcb.201211155. PubMed 23589496.
Backbone
  Vector backbone: pQE30
  Backbone size w/o insert (bp): 3418
  Total vector size (bp): 4174
  Vector type: Bacterial Expression
Growth in bacteria
  Bacterial resistance: Ampicillin, 100 μg/mL
  Growth temperature: 37°C
  Growth strain: M15
  Copy number: High Copy
Gene/Insert
  Gene/Insert name: roGFP1
  Species: jellyfish
  Insert size (bp): 756
  Mutation: insertion R147B
  Tag / fusion protein: HisTag (N terminal on backbone)
  Cloning method: Restriction Enzyme; 5′ cloning site BamH1 (unknown if destroyed); 3′ cloning site XhoI (unknown if destroyed)
  Sequencing primers: 5′ pQEForward; 3′ pQEReverse
Resource information
  A portion of this plasmid was derived from a plasmid made by: James Remington U. Oregon USA
Terms and licenses: Academic/Nonprofit Terms; Industry Terms: Not Available to Industry
Depositor comments: This plasmids needs to be amplified and maintained in M15 at all times as this strain has the pREP4 repressor vector that prevents undesired expression (it's important to maintain the plasmid when the protein is not expressed even if it's believed to be inert for the bacteria, to avoid selective pressure in favour of recombinant versions of the gene).
How to cite: roGFP_iR_pQE30 was a gift from David Ron (Addgene plasmid # 48634 ; http://n2t.net/addgene:48634 ; RRID:Addgene_48634)
