[The description below was written by a language model from this plasmid's Addgene catalogue record and pLannotate feature annotations shown in this document.]
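Description:
roGFP_iR_pQE30 is a 4,174 bp bacterial expression plasmid built on the pQE30 backbone for producing a His-tagged, redox-sensitive green fluorescent protein in E. coli. It replicates from a high-copy ColE1/pMB1-type origin and is selected with ampicillin through a β-lactamase gene driven by its own promoter. The annotation also finds a pBR322 bom region, a short rop fragment, and a chloramphenicol acetyltransferase coding sequence preceded by only a fragment of its promoter. Chloramphenicol is not listed as a selection for this plasmid.

The payload is a roughly 756 bp insert derived from roGFP1, a jellyfish (Aequorea victoria) GFP variant, cloned between BamHI and XhoI sites in frame with the backbone's N-terminal 6xHis tag. The encoded probe, roGFPiR, carries cysteines at positions 147 and 204 together with an arginine inserted at position 147b. In roGFP sensors a cysteine pair of this kind forms a reversible disulfide that alters the fluorescence properties, reporting on the thiol redox state. Two lac operators lie upstream of the tagged reading frame, so lac repressor blocks transcription until IPTG is added. The feature table does not annotate the promoter itself. The lambda t0 terminator follows the GFP coding sequence, and an rrnB T1 terminator lies downstream of cat.

The depositor states that the plasmid should be kept in the M15 strain, whose pREP4 repressor plasmid suppresses leaky expression and so avoids selective pressure favouring rearranged versions of the gene. The construct serves to express and purify recombinant roGFPiR, and the associated publication concerns fluorescence lifetime imaging of thiol redox in the endoplasmic reticulum.
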