Features (pLannotate 1.2.2; 13 found; start..end, strand, type, name):
     30..46      +  protein_bind   lac operator: The lac repressor binds to the lac operator to inhibit transcription in E. coli. This inhibition can be relieved by adding lactose or isopropyl-β-D-thiogalactopyranoside (IPTG). lac repressor encoded by lacI
     62..78      +  protein_bind   lac operator: The lac repressor binds to the lac operator to inhibit transcription in E. coli. This inhibition can be relieved by adding lactose or isopropyl-β-D-thiogalactopyranoside (IPTG). lac repressor encoded by lacI
    127..144     +  CDS            7xHis (fragment): 6xHis affinity tag
    151..869     +  CDS            GFP (fragment): Aequoria victoria green fluorescent protein
    920..1014    +  terminator     lambda t0 terminator: transcription terminator from phage lambda
   1029..1057    +  promoter       cat promoter (fragment): promoter of the E. coli cat gene encoding chloramphenicol acetyltransferase
   1058..1714    +  CDS            cat: CAT_ECOLX - Experimental evidence at protein level: Swiss-Prot protein existence level 1. This enzyme is an effector of chloramphenicol resistance in bacteria. From Escherichia coli. This protein is used as a marker in many commonly used cloning vectors, such as pACYC184.
   1782..1868    +  terminator     rrnB T1 terminator: Escherichia coli rrnB; transcription terminator T1 from the E. coli rrnB gene
   1881..1922    +  CDS            rop (fragment): Rop protein, which maintains plasmids at low copy number; rop
   2024..2164    +  misc_feature   bom: basis of mobility region from pBR322
   2350..2938    -  rep_origin     ori: high-copy-number ColE1/pMB1/pBR322/pUC origin of replication
   3109..3969    -  CDS            AmpR: β-lactamase; bla; confers resistance to ampicillin, carbenicillin, and related antibiotics
   3970..4074    -  promoter       AmpR promoter: bla
>Addgene plasmid #48634 | roGFP_iR_pQE30 | depositor full sequence | sequence record 70383 | roGFP_iR_pQE30 sequence 4174 bps
CTCGAGAAATCATAAAAAATTTATTTGCTTTGTGAGCGGATAACAATCACAATAGATTCAATTGTGAGCG
GATAACAATTTCACACAGAATTCATTAAAGAGGAGAAATTAACTATGAGAGGATCGCATCACCATCACCA
TCACGGATCCATGAGTAAAGGAGAAGAACTTTTCACTGGAGTTGTCCCAATTCTTGTTGAATTAGATGGT
GATGTTAATGGGCACAAATTTTCTGTCAGTGGAGAGGGTGAAGGTGATGCAACATACGGAAAACTTACCC
TTAAATTTATTTCCACTACTGGAAAACTACCTGTTCCATGGCCAACACTTGTCACTACTCTGAGTTATGG
TGTTCAATGCTTTTCAAGATACCCAGATCATATGAAACGGCATGACTTTTTCAAGAGTGCCATGCCCGAA
GGTTATGTACAGGAAAGAACTATAAGCTTCAAAGATGACGGGAACTACAAGACACGTGCTGAAGTCAAGT
TTGAAGGTGATACCCTTGTTAATAGAATCGAGTTAAAAGGTATTGATTTTAAAGAAGATGGAAACATTCT
TGGACACAAATTGGAATACAACTATAACTGCAGGTCCAATGTATACATCATGGCAGACAAACAAAAGAAT
GGAATCAAAGCGAACTTCAAAACCAGACACAACATTGAAGATGGAAGCGTTCAACTAGCAGACCATTATC
AACAAAATACTCCAATTGGCGATGGCCCTGTCCTTTTACCAGACAACCATTACCTGTCCACATGCTCTGC
CCTTTCGAAAGATCCCAACGAAAAGAGAGACCACATGGTCCTTCTTGAGTTTGTAACAGCTGCTGGGATT
ACACATGGCATGGATGAACTATACAAATAATAACGATCCGAGCTCGAGATCTGCAGCCAAGCTTAATTAG
CTGAGCTTGGACTCCTGTTGATAGATCCAGTAATGACCTCAGAACTCCATCTGGATTTGTTCAGAACGCT
CGGTTGCCGCCGGGCGTTTTTTATTGGTGAGAATCCAAGCTAGCTTGGCGAGATTTTCAGGAGCTAAGGA
AGCTAAAATGGAGAAAAAAATCACTGGATATACCACCGTTGATATATCCCAATGGCATCGTAAAGAACAT
TTTGAGGCATTTCAGTCAGTTGCTCAATGTACCTATAACCAGACCGTTCAGCTGGATATTACGGCCTTTT
TAAAGACCGTAAAGAAAAATAAGCACAAGTTTTATCCGGCCTTTATTCACATTCTTGCCCGCCTGATGAA
TGCTCATCCGGAATTTCGTATGGCAATGAAAGACGGTGAGCTGGTGATATGGGATAGTGTTCACCCTTGT
TACACCGTTTTCCATGAGCAAACTGAAACGTTTTCATCGCTCTGGAGTGAATACCACGACGATTTCCGGC
AGTTTCTACACATATATTCGCAAGATGTGGCGTGTTACGGTGAAAACCTGGCCTATTTCCCTAAAGGGTT
TATTGAGAATATGTTTTTCGTCTCAGCCAATCCCTGGGTGAGTTTCACCAGTTTTGATTTAAACGTGGCC
AATATGGACAACTTCTTCGCCCCCGTTTTCACCATGGGCAAATATTATACGCAAGGCGACAAGGTGCTGA
TGCCGCTGGCGATTCAGGTTCATCATGCCGTCTGTGATGGCTTCCATGTCGGCAGAATGCTTAATGAATT
ACAACAGTACTGCGATGAGTGGCAGGGCGGGGCGTAATTTTTTTAAGGCAGTTATTGGTGCCCTTAAACG
CCTGGGGTAATGACTCTCTAGCTTGAGGCATCAAATAAAACGAAAGGCTCAGTCGAAAGACTGGGCCTTT
CGTTTTATCTGTTGTTTGTCGGTGAACGCTCTCCTGAGTAGGACAAATCCGCCGCTCTAGAGCTGCCTCG
CGCGTTTCGGTGATGACGGTGAAAACCTCTGACACATGCAGCTCCCGGAGACGGTCACAGCTTGTCTGTA
AGCGGATGCCGGGAGCAGACAAGCCCGTCAGGGCGCGTCAGCGGGTGTTGGCGGGTGTCGGGGCGCAGCC
ATGACCCAGTCACGTAGCGATAGCGGAGTGTATACTGGCTTAACTATGCGGCATCAGAGCAGATTGTACT
GAGAGTGCACCATATGCGGTGTGAAATACCGCACAGATGCGTAAGGAGAAAATACCGCATCAGGCGCTCT
TCCGCTTCCTCGCTCACTGACTCGCTGCGCTCGGTCTGTCGGCTGCGGCGAGCGGTATCAGCTCACTCAA
AGGCGGTAATACGGTTATCCACAGAATCAGGGGATAACGCAGGAAAGAACATGTGAGCAAAAGGCCAGCA
AAAGGCCAGGAACCGTAAAAAGGCCGCGTTGCTGGCGTTTTTCCATAGGCTCCGCCCCCCTGACGAGCAT
CACAAAAATCGACGCTCAAGTCAGAGGTGGCGAAACCCGACAGGACTATAAAGATACCAGGCGTTTCCCC
CTGGAAGCTCCCTCGTGCGCTCTCCTGTTCCGACCCTGCCGCTTACCGGATACCTGTCCGCCTTTCTCCC
TTCGGGAAGCGTGGCGCTTTCTCAATGCTCACGCTGTAGGTATCTCAGTTCGGTGTAGGTCGTTCGCTCC
AAGCTGGGCTGTGTGCACGAACCCCCCGTTCAGCCCGACCGCTGCGCCTTATCCGGTAACTATCGTCTTG
AGTCCAACCCGGTAAGACACGACTTATCGCCACTGGCAGCAGCCACTGGTAACAGGATTAGCAGAGCGAG
GTATGTAGGCGGTGCTACAGAGTTCTTGAAGTGGTGGCCTAACTACGGCTACACTAGAAGGACAGTATTT
GGTATCTGCGCTCTGCTGAAGCCAGTTACCTTCGGAAAAAGAGTTGGTAGCTCTTGATCCGGCAAACAAA
CCACCGCTGGTAGCGGTGGTTTTTTTGTTTGCAAGCAGCAGATTACGCGCAGAAAAAAAGGATCTCAAGA
AGATCCTTTGATCTTTTCTACGGGGTCTGACGCTCAGTGGAACGAAAACTCACGTTAAGGGATTTTGGTC
ATGAGATTATCAAAAAGGATCTTCACCTAGATCCTTTTAAATTAAAAATGAAGTTTTAAATCAATCTAAA
GTATATATGAGTAAACTTGGTCTGACAGTTACCAATGCTTAATCAGTGAGGCACCTATCTCAGCGATCTG
TCTATTTCGTTCATCCATAGCTGCCTGACTCCCCGTCGTGTAGATAACTACGATACGGGAGGGCTTACCA
TCTGGCCCCAGTGCTGCAATGATACCGCGAGACCCACGCTCACCGGCTCCAGATTTATCAGCAATAAACC
AGCCAGCCGGAAGGGCCGAGCGCAGAAGTGGTCCTGCAACTTTATCCGCCTCCATCCAGTCTATTAATTG
TTGCCGGGAAGCTAGAGTAAGTAGTTCGCCAGTTAATAGTTTGCGCAACGTTGTTGCCATTGCTACAGGC
ATCGTGGTGTCACGCTCGTCGTTTGGTATGGCTTCATTCAGCTCCGGTTCCCAACGATCAAGGCGAGTTA
CATGATCCCCCATGTTGTGCAAAAAAGCGGTTAGCTCCTTCGGTCCTCCGATCGTTGTCAGAAGTAAGTT
GGCCGCAGTGTTATCACTCATGGTTATGGCAGCACTGCATAATTCTCTTACTGTCATGCCATCCGTAAGA
TGCTTTTCTGTGACTGGTGAGTACTCAACCAAGTCATTCTGAGAATAGTGTATGCGGCGACCGAGTTGCT
CTTGCCCGGCGTCAATACGGGATAATACCGCGCCACATAGCAGAACTTTAAAAGTGCTCATCATTGGAAA
ACGTTCTTCGGGGCGAAAACTCTCAAGGATCTTACCGCTGTTGAGATCCAGTTCGATGTAACCCACTCGT
GCACCCAACTGATCTTCAGCATCTTTTACTTTCACCAGCGTTTCTGGGTGAGCAAAAACAGGAAGGCAAA
ATGCCGCAAAAAAGGGAATAAGGGCGACACGGAAATGTTGAATACTCATACTCTTCCTTTTTCAATATTA
TTGAAGCATTTATCAGGGTTATTGTCTCATGAGCGGATACATATTTGAATGTATTTAGAAAAATAAACAA
ATAGGGGTTCCGCGCACATTTCCCCGAAAAGTGCCACCTGACGTCTAAGAAACCATTATTATCATGACAT
TAACCTATAAAAATAGGCGTATCACGAGGCCCTTTCGTCTTCAC
