>Addgene plasmid #48634 | roGFP_iR_pQE30 | addgene partial sequence | sequence record 72286 | pQE-Fwd 5'-CCCGAAAAGTGCCACCTG-3'
TTATTATCATGACATTAACCTATAAAAATAGGCGTATCACGAGGCCCTTTCGTCTTCACCTCGAGAAATC
ATAAAAAATTTATTTGCTTTGTGAGCGGATAACAATCACAATAGATTCAATTGTGAGCGGATAACAATTT
CACACAGAATTCATTAAAGAGGAGAAATTAACTATGAGAGGATCGCATCACCATCACCATCACGGATCCA
TGAGTAAAGGAGAAGAACTTTTCACTGGAGTTGTCCCAATTCTTGTTGAATTAGATGGTGATGTTAATGG
GCACAAATTTTCTGTCAGTGGAGAGGGTGAAGGTGATGCAACATACGGAAAACTTACCCTTAAATTTATT
TCCACTACTGGAAAACTACCTGTTCCATGGCCAACACTTGTCACTACTCTGAGTTATGGTGTTCAATGCT
TTTCAAGATACCCAGATCATATGAAACGGCATGACTTTTTCAAGAGTGCCATGCCCGAAGGTTATGTACA
GGAAAGAACTATAAGCTTCAAAGATGACGGGAACTACAAGACACGTGCTGAAGTCAAGTTTGAAGGTGAT
ACCCTTGTTAATAGAATCGAGTTAAAAGGTATTGATTTTAAAGAAGATGGAAACATTCTTGGACACAAAT
TGGAATACAACTATAACTGCAGGTCCAATGTATACATCATGGCAGACAAACAAAAGAATGGAATCAAAGC
GAACTTCAAAACCAGACACAACATTGAAGATGGAAGCGTTCAACTAGCAGACCATTATCAACAAAATACT
CCAATTGGCGATGGCCCTGTCCTTTTACCAGACAACCATTACCTGTCCACATGCTCTGCCCTTTCGAAAG
ATCCCAACGAAAAGAGAGACCACATGGTCCTTCTTGAGTTTGTAACAGCTGCTGGGATTACACATGGCAT
GGATGAACTATACAAATAATAACGATCCGAGCTCGAGATCTGCAGCCAAGCTTAATTAGCTGAGCTTGGA
CTCCTGTTGATAGATCCAGTAATGACCTCAGAACTCCATCTGGATTTGTTCAGAACGCTCGGTTGCCGCC
GGGCGTTTTTTATTGGTGAGAATCCAAGCTAGCTTGGCGAGATTTTCAGGAGCTAAG
